>Addgene plasmid #170986 | pUCSh8-2300 | addgene full sequence | sequence record 346235 | Addgene NGS Result
GGGTAGCGGGCGAAGCACTGCAGGGCTCACCTTCGGGTGGGCCTTTCTGCGCAGGTGGCACTTTTCGGGG
AAATGTGCGCGGAACCCCGCTTTCCAGTCGGGAAACCGGCCTAGGCGGCCTGAGCAGGTGGCACTTTTCG
GGGAAATGTGCGCGGAACCCCTATTTGTTTATTTTTCTAAATACATTCAAATATGTATCCGCTCATGAGA
CAATAACCCTGATAAATGCTTCAATAATATTGAAAAAGGAAGAGTATGAGTATTCAACATTTCCGTGTCG
CCCTTATTCCCTTTTTTGCGGCATTTTGCCTTCCTGTTTTTGCTCACCCAGAAACGCTGGTGAAAGTAAA
AGATGCTGAAGATCAGTTGGGTGCACGAGTGGGTTACATCGAACTGGATCTCAACAGCGGTAAGATCCTT
GAGAGTTTTCGCCCCGAAGAACGTTTTCCAATGATGAGCACTTTTAAAGTTCTGCTATGTGGCGCGGTAT
TATCCCGTATTGACGCCGGGCAAGAGCAACTCGGTCGCCGCATACACTATTCTCAGAATGACTTGGTTGA
GTACTCACCAGTCACAGAAAAGCATCTTACGGATGGCATGACAGTAAGAGAATTATGCAGTGCTGCCATA
ACCATGAGTGATAACACTGCGGCCAACTTACTTCTGACAACGATCGGAGGACCGAAGGAGCTAACCGCTT
TTTTGCACAACATGGGGGATCATGTAACTCGCCTTGATCGTTGGGAACCGGAGCTGAATGAAGCCATACC
AAACGACGAGCGTGACACCACGATGCCTGTAGCAATGGCAACAACGTTGCGCAAACTATTAACTGGCGAA
CTACTTACTCTAGCTTCCCGGCAACAATTAATAGACTGGATGGAGGCGGATAAAGTTGCAGGACCACTTC
TGCGCTCGGCCCTTCCGGCTGGCTGGTTTATTGCTGATAAATCTGGAGCCGGTGAGCGTGGGTCTCGCGG
TATCATTGCAGCACTGGGGCCAGATGGTAAGCCCTCCCGTATCGTAGTTATCTACACGACGGGGAGTCAG
GCAACTATGGATGAACGAAATAGACAGATCGCTGAGATAGGTGCCTCACTGATTAAGCATTGGTAACTGT
CAGACCAAGTTTACTCATATATACTTTAGATTGATTTAAAACTTCATTTTTAATTTAAAAGGATCTAGGT
GAAGATCCTTTTTGATAATCTCATGACCAAAATCCCTTAACGTGAGTTTTCGTTCCACTGAGCGTCAGAC
CCCGTAGAAAAGATCAAAGGATCTTCTTGAGATCCTTTTTTTCTGCGCGTAATCTGCTGCTTGCAAACAA
AAAAACCACCGCTACCAGCGGTGGTTTGTTTGCCGGATCAAGAGCTACCAACTCTTTTTCCGAAGGTAAC
TGGCTTCAGCAGAGCGCAGATACCAAATACTGTTCTTCTAGTGTAGCCGTAGTTAGGCCACCACTTCAAG
AACTCTGTAGCACCGCCTACATACCTCGCTCTGCTAATCCTGTTACCAGTGGCTGCTGCCAGTGGCGATA
AGTCGTGTCTTACCGGGTTGGACTCAAGACGATAGTTACCGGATAAGGCGCAGCGGTCGGGCTGAACGGG
GGGTTCGTGCACACAGCCCAGCTTGGAGCGAACGACCTACACCGAACTGAGATACCTACAGCGTGAGCTA
TGAGAAAGCGCCACGCTTCCCGAAGGGAGAAAGGCGGACAGGTATCCGGTAAGCGGCAGGGTCGGAACAG
GAGAGCGCACGAGGGAGCTTCCAGGGGGAAACGCCTGGTATCTTTATAGTCCTGTCGGGTTTCGCCACCT
CTGACTTGAGCGTCGATTTTTGTGATGCTCGTCAGGGGGGCGGAGCCTATGGAAAAACGCCAGCAACGCG
GCCTTTTTACGGTTCCTGGCCTTTTGCTGGCCTTTTGCTCACATGTTCTTTCCTGCGTTATCCCCTGATT
CTGTGGATAACCGTATTACCGCCTTTGAGTGAGCTGATACCGCTCGCCGCAGCCGAACGACCGAGCGCAG
CGAGTCAGTGAGCGAGGAAGCGGACAGGGAAGAGCGCACCGGCTGGTAACAGGATTAGCAGAGCGAGGTA
TGTAGGCGGTGCTACAAGATTGTACTGAGAGTGCACCATACAAAACCATTGTAGAGAGGTAGCATTGCTA
CGTCTCTACGTGTACAGTGACTAATTATATGTCGTTGTGACAAATTATTGTCATCAGTAAAATCCTTATA
CAGTATAGATTATAGCGCTTTGGCAGTTTTAGCATAACCTCTTTGCAGTGACAAAATAGATGTCGTTGTC
CGTGATTGTGACAAATTAGCTGTCGCTTTGCAAGATAGGAAAAAGCTTTTGTGTATTTTCATAATGACAA
ATTGACTGTCGCCTTAATTAGCTGAGCTTGGACTCCTGTTGATAGATCCAGTAATGACCTCAGAACTCCA
TCTGGATTTGTTCAGAACGCTCGGTTGCCGCCGGGCGTTTTTTATTGGTGAGAATCCAAGCTAGACTGCG
ATGAGTGGCAGGGCGGGGCGTAATTTTTTTAAGGCAGTTATTGGTGCCCTTAAACGCCTGGGGTAATGAC
TCTCTAGCTTGAGGCATCAAATAAAACGAAAGGCTCAGTCGAAAGACTGGGCCTTTCGTTTTATCTGTTG
TTTGTCGGTGAACGCTCTCCTGAGTAGGACAAATCCGCCGCTAGGAGCTTGCGGCCCGGACGATCTCGAA
TTGGGGATCTTGAAGTACCTATTCCGAAGTTCCTATTCTCTAGAAAGTATAGGAACTTCAGAGCGCTTTT
GAAGCTGATGTGCGGAATTTTCACTCCCCTCAGAACATAACATAGTAAATGGATTGAATTCATTCAAATA
TGTATCCGCTCATGAGACAATAACCCTGATAAATGCTTCAATAATATTGAAAAAGGAAGAGTATGAAAAA
GCCTGAACTCACCGCGACGTCTGTCGAGAAGTTTCTGATCGAAAAGTTCGACAGCGTCTCCGACCTGATG
CAGCTCTCGGAGGGCGAAGAATCTCGTGCTTTCAGCTTCGATGTAGGAGGGCGTGGATATGTCCTGCGGG
TAAATAGCTGCGCCGATGGTTTCTACAAAGATCGTTATGTTTATCGGCACTTTGCATCGGCCGCGCTCCC
GATTCCGGAAGTGCTTGACATTGGGGAATTCAGCGAGAGCCTGACCTATTGCATCTCCCGCCGTGCACAG
GGTGTCACGTTGCAAGACCTGCCTGAAACCGAACTGCCCGCTGTTCTGCAGCCGGTCGCGGAGGCCATGG
ATGCGATCGCTGCGGCCGATCTTAGCCAGACGAGCGGGTTCGGCCCATTCGGACCGCAAGGAATCGGTCA
ATACACTACATGGCGTGATTTCATATGCGCGATTGCTGATCCCCATGTGTATCACTGGCAAACTGTGATG
GACGACACCGTCAGTGCGTCCGTCGCGCAGGCTCTCGATGAGCTGATGCTTTGGGCCGAGGACTGCCCCG
AAGTCCGGCACCTCGTGCACGCGGATTTCGGCTCCAACAATGTCCTGACGGACAATGGCCGCATAACAGC
GGTCATTGACTGGAGCGAGGCGATGTTCGGGGATTCCCAATACGAGGTCGCCAACATCTTCTTCTGGAGG
CCGTGGTTGGCTTGTATGGAGCAGCAGACGCGCTACTTCGAGCGGAGGCATCCGGAGCTTGCAGGATCGC
CGCGGCTCCGGGCGTATATGCTCCGCATTGGTCTTGACCAACTCTATCAGAGCTTGGTTGACGGCAATTT
CGATGATGCAGCTTGGGCGCAGGGTCGATGCGACGCAATCGTCCGATCCGGAGCCGGGACTGTCGGGCGT
ACACAAATCGCCCGCAGAAGCGCGGCCGTCTGGACCGATGGCTGTGTAGAAGTACTCGCCGATAGTGGAA
ACCGACGCCCCAGCACTCGTCCGAGGGCAAAGGAATAGCTGTCAGACCAAGTTTACTCATATATACTTTA
GATTGATTTAAAACTTCATTTTTAATTTAAAAGGATCTAGGTGAAGATCCTTTTTGATAATCTCATGACC
AAAATCCCTTAACGTGAGGTCCAGATAGCCCAGTAGCTGACATTCATCCGGGGTCAGCACCGTTTCTGCG
GACTGGCTTTCTACGTGTTCCGCTTCCTTTAGCAGCCCTTGCGCCATGCATTTGTTAAATCGAATTATCC
ATTGCTGTTGACAAAGGGAATCAGGGGATCTTGAAGTTCCTATTCCGAAGTTCCTATTCTCTAGAAAGTA
TAGGAACTTCAGAGCGCTTTTGAAGCTAATTCGAGATCATGCATGAGCTCACTAGTGGATCCCCCTCAGT
AACTATTAAACTTAGGGGTGGGTTGAAAGCAAGTCCTTTTATCCGCTTGTTTTAATTGCTTTGTATAATA
ATTGCAGAGCATATTATATTGATGACATTTAATTTGTCATCAATTAATTAAGCAACGCTGATGGGTCACG
ACGACAATTAAATAGTCACAATGACATTAATCTGTCACCGACGACAGATAATTTGTCACTGTACACTACG
CCTTTTGTGGAGATGTCTAATAAACTAAAAATTTTTTACTTTCCGCTGCATAACCCTGCTTCGGGGTCAT
TGACGAAAGGGCCTCGTGATGTAAGGATCTCCAGGCATCAAATAAAACGAAAGGCTCAGTCGAAAGACTG
GGCCTTTCGTTTTATCTGTTGTTTGTCGGTGAACGCTCTCTACTAGAGAGACCCTGACAGCTAGCTCAGT
CCTAGGTATAATGCTAGCATATTAATAGCGCCGCAATTCATGCTGCTTGCAGCCTCTGAATTTTGTTAAA
TGAGGGTTAGTTTGACTGTATAAATACAGTCTTGCTTTCTGACCCTGGTAGCTGCTCACCCTGATGCTGC
TGTCAATAGACAGGATAGGTGCGCTCCCAGCAATAAGGGCGCGGATGTACTGCTGTAGTGGCTACTGAAT
CACCCCCGATCAAGGGGGAACCCTAAATGGGTTGAAAGG
Features (pLannotate 1.2.2; 17 found; start..end, strand, type, name):
     24..51      +  terminator     T7Te terminator: phage T7 early transcription terminator
    151..255     +  promoter       AmpR promoter: bla
    256..1116    +  CDS            AmpR: β-lactamase; bla; confers resistance to ampicillin, carbenicillin, and related antibiotics
   1287..1875    +  rep_origin     ori: high-copy-number ColE1/pMB1/pBR322/pUC origin of replication
   2073..2116    -  rep_origin     ori (fragment): high-copy-number ColE1/pMB1/pBR322/pUC origin of replication
   2117..2140    +  misc_feature   bom (fragment): basis of mobility region from pBR322
   2411..2505    +  terminator     lambda t0 terminator: transcription terminator from phage lambda
   2515..2544    +  CDS            CmR (fragment): chloramphenicol acetyltransferase confers resistance to chloramphenicol
   2608..2694    +  terminator     rrnB T1 terminator: Escherichia coli rrnB; transcription terminator T1 from the E. coli rrnB gene
   2756..2789    +  protein_bind   FRT (minimal): supports FLP-mediated excision but not integration (Turan and Bode, 2011) FLP recombinase from the Saccharomyces cerevisiae 2μ plasmid
   2861..2932    +  promoter       AmpR promoter: bla
   2933..3958    +  CDS            HygR: aminoglycoside phosphotransferase from E. coli; aph(4)-Ia; confers resistance to hygromycin
   4079..4174    -  CDS            tnpA (fragment): TN5P_ECOLX - Also known as tnp. Experimental evidence at protein level: Swiss-Prot protein existence level 1. Mediates transposition of transposon Tn5 by a 'cut and paste' mechanism. First, the monomeric transposase binds the 19 bp inverted DNA repeats flanking the transposon. Then, dimerization of the DNA- bound transposase creates a synaptic DNA complex. After nicking of the first DNA strand, excision of the transposon proceeds through a series of intermediates. The transposase then mediates the insertion of the transposon at a new site by strand transfer. The activity of the wild- type tran
   4233..4280    +  protein_bind   FRT: FLP-mediated recombination occurs in the 8-bp core sequence TCTAGAAA (Turan and Bode, 2011). FLP recombinase from the Saccharomyces cerevisiae 2μ plasmid
   4659..4730    +  terminator     rrnB T1 terminator: transcription terminator T1 from the E. coli rrnB gene
   4745..4778    +  promoter       J23119 promoter: bacterial promoter (Registry of Standard Biological Parts BBa J23119)
   5009..24      -  CDS            VN155(I152L) (fragment) (across the origin): improved N-terminal fragment of mVenus for use in bimolecular fluorescence complementation (BiFC) (Kodama and Hu, 2010)
