[The description below was written by a language model from this plasmid's Addgene catalogue record and pLannotate feature annotations shown in this document.]
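Description:
pUCSh8-2300 is a high-copy pUC-based bacterial plasmid that combines two components of the ShCAST (Sh-CAST) CRISPR-associated transposase system: a single guide RNA directed at a target designated "2300" and a donor mini-transposon carrying hygromycin resistance. It replicates from the ColE1/pUC origin and is maintained in E. coli with ampicillin through a bla cassette under its own promoter. Part of the plasmid derives from an earlier ShCAST donor plasmid that carried a kanamycin-resistance cargo.

The guide RNA is transcribed from the strong constitutive synthetic promoter J23119, which is preceded by an rrnB T1 terminator and followed by a T7Te terminator, insulating the guide cassette from neighbouring transcription. The cargo is a HygR gene (aph(4)-Ia) driven by a second copy of the AmpR promoter and bracketed by FRT sites, an arrangement that would normally allow FLP-mediated excision of the marker after integration. Lambda t0 and rrnB T1 terminators lie upstream of this cassette. The transposon left and right ends that ShCAST needs to mobilise the cargo are not annotated in the feature table, and no transposase or Cas12k genes appear, so these proteins are presumably supplied from another construct. Several short annotated fragments (CmR, Tn5 tnpA, bom, a second ori piece, an mVenus fragment) look like cloning remnants or spurious matches rather than functional parts.

The sequenced record is 5,009 nt, slightly shorter than the 5,182 bp listed in the catalogue. The plasmid is intended for guide-directed transposon insertion and targeted mutagenesis in Proteobacteria, with hygromycin selecting for integrants. The record does not say which gene or organism target 2300 belongs to.
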