Addgene plasmid #170986: pUCSh8-2300
Purpose: Encodes sgRNA target 2300 and Hygromycin resistance transposon.
Depositing lab: Christopher Reisch. Depositing organization: University of Florida. Publication: CRISPR-Associated Transposase for Targeted Mutagenesis in Diverse Proteobacteria. Trujillo Rodriguez L, Ellington AJ, Reisch CR, Chevrette MG. ACS Synth Biol. 2023 Jun 27. doi: 10.1021/acssynbio.3c00065. PubMed 37368499.
Backbone
  Vector backbone: pUC
  Backbone size w/o insert (bp): 5158
  Total vector size (bp): 5182
  Vector type: Bacterial Expression, CRISPR, Synthetic Biology
Growth in bacteria
  Bacterial resistance: Ampicillin, 100 μg/mL
  Growth temperature: 37°C
  Growth strain: DH5alpha
  Copy number: High Copy
Gene/Insert
  Gene/Insert name: Sh-CAST sgRNA 2300
  gRNA/shRNA sequence: ggggtagcgggcgaagcactgcag
  Promoter: J23119
  Cloning method: Unknown
  Sequencing primers: 5′ ggggttccgcgcacatttc; 3′ caacgctgatgggtcacgac
Resource information
  A portion of this plasmid was derived from a plasmid made by: Addgene plasmid #127924 - pDonor_ShCAST_kanR
Terms and licenses: Academic/Nonprofit Terms; Industry Terms: Not Available to Industry
How to cite: pUCSh8-2300 was a gift from Christopher Reisch (Addgene plasmid # 170986 ; http://n2t.net/addgene:170986 ; RRID:Addgene_170986)
